Addgene plasmid #136453: pcDNA3-HCMVgO-8his (TB40/E)
Purpose: Mammalian expression plasmid for HCMV glycoprotein O (TB40/E strain) with an 8his tag
Depositing lab: Erik Procko. Depositing organization: University of Illinois at Urbana-Champaign. Publication: Engineered receptors for human cytomegalovirus that are orthogonal to normal human biology. Park J, Gill KS, Aghajani AA, Heredia JD, Choi H, Oberstein A, Procko E. PLoS Pathog. 2020 Jun 19;16(6):e1008647. doi: 10.1371/journal.ppat.1008647. eCollection 2020 Jun. PubMed 32559251.
Backbone
  Vector backbone: pcDNA3.1(+)
  Backbone manufacturer: Invitrogen
  Backbone size w/o insert (bp): 5332
  Total vector size (bp): 6754
  Vector type: Mammalian Expression
  Selectable markers: Neomycin (select with G418)
Growth in bacteria
  Bacterial resistance: Ampicillin, 100 μg/mL
  Growth temperature: 37°C
  Growth strain: DH5alpha
  Copy number: High Copy
Gene/Insert
  Gene/Insert name: envelope glycoprotein O (alt name: UL74)
  Species: Human betaherpesvirus 5
  Insert size (bp): 1419
  Mutation: Codon-optimized for human cell expression.
  GenBank ID: ABV71596.1
  Entrez Gene: UL74 (a.k.a. HHV5wtgp068)
  Promoter: CMV
  Tag / fusion protein: Signal peptide from human serum albumin (MKWVTFISLLFLFSSAYS) (N terminal on backbone); Linker and 8his tag (GGSGHHHHHHHH, includes BamHI site) (C terminal on insert)
  Cloning method: Restriction Enzyme; 5′ cloning site NheI (not destroyed); 3′ cloning site XhoI (not destroyed)
  Sequencing primers: 5′ CMV-fwd; 3′ BGH-rev
Terms and licenses: Academic/Nonprofit Terms; Industry Terms: Not Available to Industry
How to cite: pcDNA3-HCMVgO-8his (TB40/E) was a gift from Erik Procko (Addgene plasmid # 136453 ; http://n2t.net/addgene:136453 ; RRID:Addgene_136453)
