[The description below was written by a language model from this plasmid's Addgene catalogue record and pLannotate feature annotations shown in this document.]
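Description:
pcDNA3-HCMVgO-8his (TB40/E) is a mammalian expression plasmid built on the Invitrogen pcDNA3.1(+) backbone, about 6.75 kb in total, for producing human cytomegalovirus envelope glycoprotein O (gO, the UL74 product) from the TB40/E strain. It is propagated in E. coli as a high-copy plasmid through a ColE1/pUC-type origin with ampicillin selection from the β-lactamase gene. An f1 origin is also present. For mammalian cells, a neomycin phosphotransferase cassette driven by the SV40 early promoter and terminated by the SV40 poly(A) signal allows G418 selection of stable transfectants.

The roughly 1.4 kb insert, codon-optimized for human cells, was cloned between NheI and XhoI sites that both remain intact. It is transcribed from the CMV immediate-early enhancer/promoter and terminated by the bovine growth hormone poly(A) signal; a T7 promoter sits just upstream of the coding region. The record lists a human serum albumin signal peptide at the N terminus, which directs the protein into the secretory pathway, and a short flexible linker (containing a BamHI site) followed by an eight-histidine tag at the C terminus for metal-affinity purification or detection. The annotation software matched the coding sequence to the AD169 gO reference and the tag to a fragment of a 10xHis feature, but the catalogue entry identifies them as TB40/E gO and 8xHis. Small hits to an HIV-1 LTR, ble and lacI are fragments and probably backbone or annotation artefacts.

gO forms a trimeric envelope complex with gH and gL that engages host receptors such as PDGFRA during fibroblast entry. The plasmid comes from work on engineered HCMV receptors, though the record does not describe specific experiments. The depositor and sequenced records differ by only three nucleotides in length and share the same feature set.
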