Features (pLannotate 1.2.2; 21 found; start..end, strand, type, name):
     16..1359    +  CDS            GO: GO_HCMVA - Also known as UL74. Experimental evidence at protein level: Swiss-Prot protein existence level 1. Plays a role in viral entry into host cells. Forms a trimeric complex at the surface of the viral envelope together with gH and gL. This complex is required for entry in host fibroblasts. Mechanistically, engages host receptor(s) including PDGFRA to mediate infection. From Human cytomegalovirus (strain AD169) (HHV-5) (Human herpesvirus 5).
   1383..1403    +  CDS            10xHis (fragment): 10xHis affinity tag
   1457..1681    +  polyA_signal   bGH poly(A) signal: bovine growth hormone polyadenylation signal
   1685..1706    +  promoter       SV40 promoter (fragment): SV40 enhancer and early promoter
   1727..2155    +  rep_origin     f1 ori (sequence partly withheld): f1 bacteriophage origin of replication; arrow indicates direction of (+) strand synthesis
   2169..2498    +  promoter       SV40 promoter: SV40 enhancer and early promoter
   2565..3356    +  CDS            neo: KKA2_KLEPN - Also known as kan, nptII. Experimental evidence at protein level: Swiss-Prot protein existence level 1. Resistance to kanamycin, neomycin, paromomycin, ribostamycin, butirosin and gentamicin B. From Klebsiella pneumoniae.
   3380..3538    +  CDS            ble (fragment): BLE_KLEPN - Experimental evidence at protein level: Swiss-Prot protein existence level 1. Binding protein with a strong affinity to the bleomycin family of antibiotics. Binds to CL990; an antimitotic-antibiotic compound. From Klebsiella pneumoniae.
   3533..3654    +  polyA_signal   SV40 poly(A) signal: SV40 polyadenylation signal
   3727..3743    -  protein_bind   lac operator: The lac repressor binds to the lac operator to inhibit transcription in E. coli. This inhibition can be relieved by adding lactose or isopropyl-β-D-thiogalactopyranoside (IPTG). lac repressor encoded by lacI
   3751..3781    -  promoter       lac promoter: promoter for the E. coli lac operon
   3796..3817    -  protein_bind   CAP binding site: CAP binding activates transcription in the presence of cAMP. E. coli catabolite activator protein
   3830..3922    -  CDS            lacI (fragment): lac repressor; lacI; The lac repressor binds to the lac operator to inhibit transcription in E. coli. This inhibition can be relieved by adding lactose or isopropyl-β-D-thiogalactopyranoside (IPTG).
   4105..4690    -  rep_origin     ori: high-copy-number ColE1/pMB1/pBR322/pUC origin of replication
   4861..5721    -  CDS            AmpR: β-lactamase; bla; confers resistance to ampicillin, carbenicillin, and related antibiotics
   5722..5826    -  promoter       AmpR promoter: bla
   5885..5937    -  misc_feature   bom (fragment): basis of mobility region from pBR322
   6092..6471    +  enhancer       CMV enhancer: human cytomegalovirus immediate early enhancer
   6472..6675    +  promoter       CMV promoter: human cytomegalovirus (CMV) immediate early promoter
   6671..6704    +  LTR            5' LTR (truncated) (fragment): truncated 5' long terminal repeat (LTR) from HIV-1
   6720..6738    +  promoter       T7 promoter: promoter for bacteriophage T7 RNA polymerase
>Addgene plasmid #136453 | pcDNA3-HCMVgO-8his (TB40/E) | depositor full sequence | sequence record 263263 | pcDNA3-HCMVgO-8his (TB40/E) sequence 6751 bps
GCTAGCGCCACCATGAAGTGGGTGACTTTCATCAGTCTTTTGTTCTTGTTTAGCTCAGCTTACAGCAAGG
TTGTGAGGCCTCCAGGAAGATATTGGCTTGGAACCGTCCTGTCCACAATCGGAAAACAAAAACTTGACAA
ATTTAAATTGGAGATACTGAAGCAACTTGAGCGCGAGCCATATACCAAATATTTCAATATGACTAGGCAA
CACGTCAAAAACCTTACTATGAATATGACGCAGTTTCCGCAATATTACATCCTTGCAGGACCCATTAGAA
ATGACTCCATAACCTATCTTTGGTTCGATTTTTACAGTACCCAACTGCGAAAGCCAGCGAAGTACGTCTA
CAGCCAATACAATCACACGGCGAAAACGATCACTTTCCGCCCACCTAGCTGTGGGACCGTACCGTCTATG
ACCTGCTTGAGTGAGATGTTGAATGTTTCAAAGCGAAACGATACCGGTGAGCAAGGATGCGGGAACTTTA
CAACCTTTAATCCCATGTTCTTCAACGTTCCCAGATGGAATACCAAACTCTACGTCGGCCCTACTAAAGT
CAATGTAGATAGTCAGACTATCTACTTTTTGGGATTGACAGCATTGCTCTTGAGGTATGCTCAGCGGAAT
TGCACACATAGTTTTTACCTCGTGAATGCTATGAGTAGGAATCTGTTCCGAGTCCCGAAGTATATTAACG
GAACTAAACTGAAGAACACGATGAGAAAGCTGAAACGCAAGCAAGCCCCGGTGAAAGAGCAGCTTGAAAA
GAAAACAAAGAAAAGTCAGAGCACTACTACGCCTTACTTCTCCTATACGACGAGCACAGCACTGAATGTT
ACTACAAACGCCACCTACAGAGTCACTACGTCCGCAAAGCGAATCCCTACGAGCACTATCGCGTACAGGC
CGGATTCCAGTTTCATGAAGAGCATTATGGCGACTCAGTTGAGAGATTTGGCAACATGGGTCTACACTAC
GCTTCGCTATCGGAATGAGCCATTTTGTAAACCTGATCGAAACCGGACAGCTGTTAGTGAATTCATGAAA
AATACGCACGTGTTGATTAGAAATGAAACGCCTTATACTATTTATGGAACGCTTGACATGTCTTCCCTCT
ATTACAACGAGACTATGTCCGTAGAAAATGAGACGGCGTCTGACAACAACGAGACCACTCCGACTTCCCC
GAGTACTAGGTTTCAAAAAACCTTCATTGACCCTTTGTGGGACTATCTCGACAGCTTGCTCTTTCTCGAT
AAGATTCGCAATTTTTCTTTGCAACTCCCGGCCTACGGTAACCTCACGCCGCCTGAACATCGGAGAGCAG
TTAATCTTTCAACCTTGAATAGTCTCTGGTGGTGGCTCCAGGGTGGATCCGGTCACCATCACCACCACCA
TCATCATTGATAACTCGAGTCTAGAGGGCCCGTTTAAACCCGCTGATCAGCCTCGACTGTGCCTTCTAGT
TGCCAGCCATCTGTTGTTTGCCCCTCCCCCGTGCCTTCCTTGACCCTGGAAGGTGCCACTCCCACTGTCC
TTTCCTAATAAAATGAGGAAATTGCATCGCATTGTCTGAGTAGGTGTCATTCTATTCTGGGGGGTGGGGT
GGGGCAGGACAGCAAGGGGGAGGATTGGGAAGACAATAGCAGGCATGCTGGGGATGCGGTGGGCTCTATG
GCTTCTGAGGCGGAAAGAACCAGCTGGGGCTCTAGGGGGTATCCCC
[124 nt withheld, positions 1727-1850]
C
[91 nt withheld, positions 1852-1942]
A
[49 nt withheld, positions 1944-1992]
CCTTTGACGTTGGAGTCCACGTTCTTT
[37 nt withheld, positions 2020-2056]
ACCCTATCTCGGTCTATTCTTTTGATTTATAAGGGATTTTGCCGATTTCGGCCTATTGGTTAAAAAATGA
GCTGATTTAACAAAAATTTAACGCGAATTAATTCTGTGGAATGTGTGTCAGTTAGGGTGTGGAAAGTCCC
CAGGCTCCCCAGCAGGCAGAAGTATGCAAAGCATGCATCTCAATTAGTCAGCAACCAGGTGTGGAAAGTC
CCCAGGCTCCCCAGCAGGCAGAAGTATGCAAAGCATGCATCTCAATTAGTCAGCAACCATAGTCCCGCCC
CTAACTCCGCCCATCCCGCCCCTAACTCCGCCCAGTTCCGCCCATTCTCCGCCCCATGGCTGACTAATTT
TTTTTATTTATGCAGAGGCCGAGGCCGCCTCTGCCTCTGAGCTATTCCAGAAGTAGTGAGGAGGCTTTTT
TGGAGGCCTAGGCTTTTGCAAAAAGCTCCCGGGAGCTTGTATATCCATTTTCGGATCTGATCAAGAGACA
GGATGAGGATCGTTTCGCATGATTGAACAAGATGGATTGCACGCAGGTTCTCCGGCCGCTTGGGTGGAGA
GGCTATTCGGCTATGACTGGGCACAACAGACAATCGGCTGCTCTGATGCCGCCGTGTTCCGGCTGTCAGC
GCAGGGGCGCCCGGTTCTTTTTGTCAAGACCGACCTGTCCGGTGCCCTGAATGAACTGCAGGACGAGGCA
GCGCGGCTATCGTGGCTGGCCACGACGGGCGTTCCTTGCGCAGCTGTGCTCGACGTTGTCACTGAAGCGG
GAAGGGACTGGCTGCTATTGGGCGAAGTGCCGGGGCAGGATCTCCTGTCATCTCACCTTGCTCCTGCCGA
GAAAGTATCCATCATGGCTGATGCAATGCGGCGGCTGCATACGCTTGATCCGGCTACCTGCCCATTCGAC
CACCAAGCGAAACATCGCATCGAGCGAGCACGTACTCGGATGGAAGCCGGTCTTGTCGATCAGGATGATC
TGGACGAAGAGCATCAGGGGCTCGCGCCAGCCGAACTGTTCGCCAGGCTCAAGGCGCGCATGCCCGACGG
CGAGGATCTCGTCGTGACCCATGGCGATGCCTGCTTGCCGAATATCATGGTGGAAAATGGCCGCTTTTCT
GGATTCATCGACTGTGGCCGGCTGGGTGTGGCGGACCGCTATCAGGACATAGCGTTGGCTACCCGTGATA
TTGCTGAAGAGCTTGGCGGCGAATGGGCTGACCGCTTCCTCGTGCTTTACGGTATCGCCGCTCCCGATTC
GCAGCGCATCGCCTTCTATCGCCTTCTTGACGAGTTCTTCTGAGCGGGACTCTGGGGTTCGAAATGACCG
ACCAAGCGACGCCCAACCTGCCATCACGAGATTTCGATTCCACCGCCGCCTTCTATGAAAGGTTGGGCTT
CGGAATCGTTTTCCGGGACGCCGGCTGGATGATCCTCCAGCGCGGGGATCTCATGCTGGAGTTCTTCGCC
CACCCCAACTTGTTTATTGCAGCTTATAATGGTTACAAATAAAGCAATAGCATCACAAATTTCACAAATA
AAGCATTTTTTTCACTGCATTCTAGTTGTGGTTTGTCCAAACTCATCAATGTATCTTATCATGTCTGTAT
ACCGTCGACCTCTAGCTAGAGCTTGGCGTAATCATGGTCATAGCTGTTTCCTGTGTGAAATTGTTATCCG
CTCACAATTCCACACAACATACGAGCCGGAAGCATAAAGTGTAAAGCCTGGGGTGCCTAATGAGTGAGCT
AACTCACATTAATTGCGTTGCGCTCACTGCCCGCTTTCCAGTCGGGAAACCTGTCGTGCCAGCTGCATTA
ATGAATCGGCCAACGCGCGGGGAGAGGCGGTTTGCGTATTGGGCGCTCTTCCGCTTCCTCGCTCACTGAC
TCGCTGCGCTCGGTCGTTCGGCTGCGGCGAGCGGTATCAGCTCACTCAAAGGCGGTAATACGGTTATCCA
CAGAATCAGGGGATAACGCAGGAAAGAACATGTGAGCAAAAGGCCAGCAAAAGGCCAGGAACCGTAAAAA
GGCCGCGTTGCTGGCGTTTTTCCATAGGCTCCGCCCCCCTGACGAGCATCACAAAAATCGACGCTCAAGT
CAGAGGTGGCGAAACCCGACAGGACTATAAAGATACCAGGCGTTTCCCCCTGGAAGCTCCCTCGTGCGCT
CTCCTGTTCCGACCCTGCCGCTTACCGGATACCTGTCCGCCTTTCTCCCTTCGGGAAGCGTGGCGCTTTC
TCATAGCTCACGCTGTAGGTATCTCAGTTCGGTGTAGGTCGTTCGCTCCAAGCTGGGCTGTGTGCACGAA
CCCCCCGTTCAGCCCGACCGCTGCGCCTTATCCGGTAACTATCGTCTTGAGTCCAACCCGGTAAGACACG
ACTTATCGCCACTGGCAGCAGCCACTGGTAACAGGATTAGCAGAGCGAGGTATGTAGGCGGTGCTACAGA
GTTCTTGAAGTGGTGGCCTAACTACGGCTACACTAGAAGAACAGTATTTGGTATCTGCGCTCTGCTGAAG
CCAGTTACCTTCGGAAAAAGAGTTGGTAGCTCTTGATCCGGCAAACAAACCACCGCTGGTAGCGGTTTTT
TTGTTTGCAAGCAGCAGATTACGCGCAGAAAAAAAGGATCTCAAGAAGATCCTTTGATCTTTTCTACGGG
GTCTGACGCTCAGTGGAACGAAAACTCACGTTAAGGGATTTTGGTCATGAGATTATCAAAAAGGATCTTC
ACCTAGATCCTTTTAAATTAAAAATGAAGTTTTAAATCAATCTAAAGTATATATGAGTAAACTTGGTCTG
ACAGTTACCAATGCTTAATCAGTGAGGCACCTATCTCAGCGATCTGTCTATTTCGTTCATCCATAGTTGC
CTGACTCCCCGTCGTGTAGATAACTACGATACGGGAGGGCTTACCATCTGGCCCCAGTGCTGCAATGATA
CCGCGAGACCCACGCTCACCGGCTCCAGATTTATCAGCAATAAACCAGCCAGCCGGAAGGGCCGAGCGCA
GAAGTGGTCCTGCAACTTTATCCGCCTCCATCCAGTCTATTAATTGTTGCCGGGAAGCTAGAGTAAGTAG
TTCGCCAGTTAATAGTTTGCGCAACGTTGTTGCCATTGCTACAGGCATCGTGGTGTCACGCTCGTCGTTT
GGTATGGCTTCATTCAGCTCCGGTTCCCAACGATCAAGGCGAGTTACATGATCCCCCATGTTGTGCAAAA
AAGCGGTTAGCTCCTTCGGTCCTCCGATCGTTGTCAGAAGTAAGTTGGCCGCAGTGTTATCACTCATGGT
TATGGCAGCACTGCATAATTCTCTTACTGTCATGCCATCCGTAAGATGCTTTTCTGTGACTGGTGAGTAC
TCAACCAAGTCATTCTGAGAATAGTGTATGCGGCGACCGAGTTGCTCTTGCCCGGCGTCAATACGGGATA
ATACCGCGCCACATAGCAGAACTTTAAAAGTGCTCATCATTGGAAAACGTTCTTCGGGGCGAAAACTCTC
AAGGATCTTACCGCTGTTGAGATCCAGTTCGATGTAACCCACTCGTGCACCCAACTGATCTTCAGCATCT
TTTACTTTCACCAGCGTTTCTGGGTGAGCAAAAACAGGAAGGCAAAATGCCGCAAAAAAGGGAATAAGGG
CGACACGGAAATGTTGAATACTCATACTCTTCCTTTTTCAATATTATTGAAGCATTTATCAGGGTTATTG
TCTCATGAGCGGATACATATTTGAATGTATTTAGAAAAATAAACAAATAGGGGTTCCGCGCACATTTCCC
CGAAAAGTGCCACCTGACGTCGACGGATCGGGAGATCTCCCGATCCCCTATGGTGCACTCTCAGTACAAT
CTGCTCTGATGCCGCATAGTTAAGCCAGTATCTGCTCCCTGCTTGTGTGTTGGAGGTCGCTGAGTAGTGC
GCGAGCAAAATTTAAGCTACAACAAGGCAAGGCTTGACCGACAATTGCATGAAGAATCTGCTTAGGGTTA
GGCGTTTTGCGCTGCTTCGCGATGTACGGGCCAGATATACGCGTTGACATTGATTATTGACTAGTTATTA
ATAGTAATCAATTACGGGGTCATTAGTTCATAGCCCATATATGGAGTTCCGCGTTACATAACTTACGGTA
AATGGCCCGCCTGGCTGACCGCCCAACGACCCCCGCCCATTGACGTCAATAATGACGTATGTTCCCATAG
TAACGCCAATAGGGACTTTCCATTGACGTCAATGGGTGGAGTATTTACGGTAAACTGCCCACTTGGCAGT
ACATCAAGTGTATCATATGCCAAGTACGCCCCCTATTGACGTCAATGACGGTAAATGGCCCGCCTGGCAT
TATGCCCAGTACATGACCTTATGGGACTTTCCTACTTGGCAGTACATCTACGTATTAGTCATCGCTATTA
CCATGGTGATGCGGTTTTGGCAGTACATCAATGGGCGTGGATAGCGGTTTGACTCACGGGGATTTCCAAG
TCTCCACCCCATTGACGTCAATGGGAGTTTGTTTTGGCACCAAAATCAACGGGACTTTCCAAAATGTCGT
AACAACTCCGCCCCATTGACGCAAATGGGCGGTAGGCGTGTACGGTGGGAGGTCTATATAAGCAGAGCTC
TCTGGCTAACTAGAGAACCCACTGCTTACTGGCTTATCGAAATTAATACGACTCACTATAGGGAGACCCA
AGCTG
