Features (pLannotate 1.2.2; 21 found; start..end, strand, type, name):
      1..380     +  enhancer       CMV enhancer: human cytomegalovirus immediate early enhancer
    381..584     +  promoter       CMV promoter: human cytomegalovirus (CMV) immediate early promoter
    580..613     +  LTR            5' LTR (truncated) (fragment): truncated 5' long terminal repeat (LTR) from HIV-1
    629..647     +  promoter       T7 promoter: promoter for bacteriophage T7 RNA polymerase
    676..2019    +  CDS            GO: GO_HCMVA - Also known as UL74. Experimental evidence at protein level: Swiss-Prot protein existence level 1. Plays a role in viral entry into host cells. Forms a trimeric complex at the surface of the viral envelope together with gH and gL. This complex is required for entry in host fibroblasts. Mechanistically, engages host receptor(s) including PDGFRA to mediate infection. From Human cytomegalovirus (strain AD169) (HHV-5) (Human herpesvirus 5).
   2043..2063    +  CDS            10xHis (fragment): 10xHis affinity tag
   2117..2341    +  polyA_signal   bGH poly(A) signal: bovine growth hormone polyadenylation signal
   2345..2366    +  promoter       SV40 promoter (fragment): SV40 enhancer and early promoter
   2387..2815    +  rep_origin     f1 ori (sequence partly withheld): f1 bacteriophage origin of replication; arrow indicates direction of (+) strand synthesis
   2829..3158    +  promoter       SV40 promoter: SV40 enhancer and early promoter
   3225..4016    +  CDS            neo: KKA2_KLEPN - Also known as kan, nptII. Experimental evidence at protein level: Swiss-Prot protein existence level 1. Resistance to kanamycin, neomycin, paromomycin, ribostamycin, butirosin and gentamicin B. From Klebsiella pneumoniae.
   4040..4198    +  CDS            ble (fragment): BLE_KLEPN - Experimental evidence at protein level: Swiss-Prot protein existence level 1. Binding protein with a strong affinity to the bleomycin family of antibiotics. Binds to CL990; an antimitotic-antibiotic compound. From Klebsiella pneumoniae.
   4193..4314    +  polyA_signal   SV40 poly(A) signal: SV40 polyadenylation signal
   4387..4403    -  protein_bind   lac operator: The lac repressor binds to the lac operator to inhibit transcription in E. coli. This inhibition can be relieved by adding lactose or isopropyl-β-D-thiogalactopyranoside (IPTG). lac repressor encoded by lacI
   4411..4441    -  promoter       lac promoter: promoter for the E. coli lac operon
   4456..4477    -  protein_bind   CAP binding site: CAP binding activates transcription in the presence of cAMP. E. coli catabolite activator protein
   4490..4582    -  CDS            lacI (fragment): lac repressor; lacI; The lac repressor binds to the lac operator to inhibit transcription in E. coli. This inhibition can be relieved by adding lactose or isopropyl-β-D-thiogalactopyranoside (IPTG).
   4765..5353    -  rep_origin     ori: high-copy-number ColE1/pMB1/pBR322/pUC origin of replication
   5524..6384    -  CDS            AmpR: β-lactamase; bla; confers resistance to ampicillin, carbenicillin, and related antibiotics
   6385..6489    -  promoter       AmpR promoter: bla
   6548..6600    -  misc_feature   bom (fragment): basis of mobility region from pBR322
>Addgene plasmid #136453 | pcDNA3-HCMVgO-8his (TB40/E) | addgene full sequence | sequence record 271682 | Addgene NGS Result
GACATTGATTATTGACTAGTTATTAATAGTAATCAATTACGGGGTCATTAGTTCATAGCCCATATATGGA
GTTCCGCGTTACATAACTTACGGTAAATGGCCCGCCTGGCTGACCGCCCAACGACCCCCGCCCATTGACG
TCAATAATGACGTATGTTCCCATAGTAACGCCAATAGGGACTTTCCATTGACGTCAATGGGTGGAGTATT
TACGGTAAACTGCCCACTTGGCAGTACATCAAGTGTATCATATGCCAAGTACGCCCCCTATTGACGTCAA
TGACGGTAAATGGCCCGCCTGGCATTATGCCCAGTACATGACCTTATGGGACTTTCCTACTTGGCAGTAC
ATCTACGTATTAGTCATCGCTATTACCATGGTGATGCGGTTTTGGCAGTACATCAATGGGCGTGGATAGC
GGTTTGACTCACGGGGATTTCCAAGTCTCCACCCCATTGACGTCAATGGGAGTTTGTTTTGGCACCAAAA
TCAACGGGACTTTCCAAAATGTCGTAACAACTCCGCCCCATTGACGCAAATGGGCGGTAGGCGTGTACGG
TGGGAGGTCTATATAAGCAGAGCTCTCTGGCTAACTAGAGAACCCACTGCTTACTGGCTTATCGAAATTA
ATACGACTCACTATAGGGAGACCCAAGCTGGCTAGCGCCACCATGAAGTGGGTGACTTTCATCAGTCTTT
TGTTCTTGTTTAGCTCAGCTTACAGCAAGGTTGTGAGGCCTCCAGGAAGATATTGGCTTGGAACCGTCCT
GTCCACAATCGGAAAACAAAAACTTGACAAATTTAAATTGGAGATACTGAAGCAACTTGAGCGCGAGCCA
TATACCAAATATTTCAATATGACTAGGCAACACGTCAAAAACCTTACTATGAATATGACGCAGTTTCCGC
AATATTACATCCTTGCAGGACCCATTAGAAATGACTCCATAACCTATCTTTGGTTCGATTTTTACAGTAC
CCAACTGCGAAAGCCAGCGAAGTACGTCTACAGCCAATACAATCACACGGCGAAAACGATCACTTTCCGC
CCACCTAGCTGTGGGACCGTACCGTCTATGACCTGCTTGAGTGAGATGTTGAATGTTTCAAAGCGAAACG
ATACCGGTGAGCAAGGATGCGGGAACTTTACAACCTTTAATCCCATGTTCTTCAACGTTCCCAGATGGAA
TACCAAACTCTACGTCGGCCCTACTAAAGTCAATGTAGATAGTCAGACTATCTACTTTTTGGGATTGACA
GCATTGCTCTTGAGGTATGCTCAGCGGAATTGCACACATAGTTTTTACCTCGTGAATGCTATGAGTAGGA
ATCTGTTCCGAGTCCCGAAGTATATTAACGGAACTAAACTGAAGAACACGATGAGAAAGCTGAAACGCAA
GCAAGCCCCGGTGAAAGAGCAGCTTGAAAAGAAAACAAAGAAAAGTCAGAGCACTACTACGCCTTACTTC
TCCTATACGACGAGCACAGCACTGAATGTTACTACAAACGCCACCTACAGAGTCACTACGTCCGCAAAGC
GAATCCCTACGAGCACTATCGCGTACAGGCCGGATTCCAGTTTCATGAAGAGCATTATGGCGACTCAGTT
GAGAGATTTGGCAACATGGGTCTACACTACGCTTCGCTATCGGAATGAGCCATTTTGTAAACCTGATCGA
AACCGGACAGCTGTTAGTGAATTCATGAAAAATACGCACGTGTTGATTAGAAATGAAACGCCTTATACTA
TTTATGGAACGCTTGACATGTCTTCCCTCTATTACAACGAGACTATGTCCGTAGAAAATGAGACGGCGTC
TGACAACAACGAGACCACTCCGACTTCCCCGAGTACTAGGTTTCAAAAAACCTTCATTGACCCTTTGTGG
GACTATCTCGACAGCTTGCTCTTTCTCGATAAGATTCGCAATTTTTCTTTGCAACTCCCGGCCTACGGTA
ACCTCACGCCGCCTGAACATCGGAGAGCAGTTAATCTTTCAACCTTGAATAGTCTCTGGTGGTGGCTCCA
GGGTGGATCCGGTCACCATCACCACCACCATCATCATTGATAACTCGAGTCTAGAGGGCCCGTTTAAACC
CGCTGATCAGCCTCGACTGTGCCTTCTAGTTGCCAGCCATCTGTTGTTTGCCCCTCCCCCGTGCCTTCCT
TGACCCTGGAAGGTGCCACTCCCACTGTCCTTTCCTAATAAAATGAGGAAATTGCATCGCATTGTCTGAG
TAGGTGTCATTCTATTCTGGGGGGTGGGGTGGGGCAGGACAGCAAGGGGGAGGATTGGGAAGACAATAGC
AGGCATGCTGGGGATGCGGTGGGCTCTATGGCTTCTGAGGCGGAAAGAACCAGCTGGGGCTCTAGGGGGT
ATCCCC
[124 nt withheld, positions 2387-2510]
C
[91 nt withheld, positions 2512-2602]
A
[49 nt withheld, positions 2604-2652]
CCTTTGACGTTGGAGTCCACGTTCTTT
[37 nt withheld, positions 2680-2716]
ACCCTATCTCGGTCTATTCTTTTGATTTATAAGGGATTTTGCCGATTTCGGCCTATTGGTTAAAAAATGA
GCTGATTTAACAAAAATTTAACGCGAATTAATTCTGTGGAATGTGTGTCAGTTAGGGTGTGGAAAGTCCC
CAGGCTCCCCAGCAGGCAGAAGTATGCAAAGCATGCATCTCAATTAGTCAGCAACCAGGTGTGGAAAGTC
CCCAGGCTCCCCAGCAGGCAGAAGTATGCAAAGCATGCATCTCAATTAGTCAGCAACCATAGTCCCGCCC
CTAACTCCGCCCATCCCGCCCCTAACTCCGCCCAGTTCCGCCCATTCTCCGCCCCATGGCTGACTAATTT
TTTTTATTTATGCAGAGGCCGAGGCCGCCTCTGCCTCTGAGCTATTCCAGAAGTAGTGAGGAGGCTTTTT
TGGAGGCCTAGGCTTTTGCAAAAAGCTCCCGGGAGCTTGTATATCCATTTTCGGATCTGATCAAGAGACA
GGATGAGGATCGTTTCGCATGATTGAACAAGATGGATTGCACGCAGGTTCTCCGGCCGCTTGGGTGGAGA
GGCTATTCGGCTATGACTGGGCACAACAGACAATCGGCTGCTCTGATGCCGCCGTGTTCCGGCTGTCAGC
GCAGGGGCGCCCGGTTCTTTTTGTCAAGACCGACCTGTCCGGTGCCCTGAATGAACTGCAGGACGAGGCA
GCGCGGCTATCGTGGCTGGCCACGACGGGCGTTCCTTGCGCAGCTGTGCTCGACGTTGTCACTGAAGCGG
GAAGGGACTGGCTGCTATTGGGCGAAGTGCCGGGGCAGGATCTCCTGTCATCTCACCTTGCTCCTGCCGA
GAAAGTATCCATCATGGCTGATGCAATGCGGCGGCTGCATACGCTTGATCCGGCTACCTGCCCATTCGAC
CACCAAGCGAAACATCGCATCGAGCGAGCACGTACTCGGATGGAAGCCGGTCTTGTCGATCAGGATGATC
TGGACGAAGAGCATCAGGGGCTCGCGCCAGCCGAACTGTTCGCCAGGCTCAAGGCGCGCATGCCCGACGG
CGAGGATCTCGTCGTGACCCATGGCGATGCCTGCTTGCCGAATATCATGGTGGAAAATGGCCGCTTTTCT
GGATTCATCGACTGTGGCCGGCTGGGTGTGGCGGACCGCTATCAGGACATAGCGTTGGCTACCCGTGATA
TTGCTGAAGAGCTTGGCGGCGAATGGGCTGACCGCTTCCTCGTGCTTTACGGTATCGCCGCTCCCGATTC
GCAGCGCATCGCCTTCTATCGCCTTCTTGACGAGTTCTTCTGAGCGGGACTCTGGGGTTCGAAATGACCG
ACCAAGCGACGCCCAACCTGCCATCACGAGATTTCGATTCCACCGCCGCCTTCTATGAAAGGTTGGGCTT
CGGAATCGTTTTCCGGGACGCCGGCTGGATGATCCTCCAGCGCGGGGATCTCATGCTGGAGTTCTTCGCC
CACCCCAACTTGTTTATTGCAGCTTATAATGGTTACAAATAAAGCAATAGCATCACAAATTTCACAAATA
AAGCATTTTTTTCACTGCATTCTAGTTGTGGTTTGTCCAAACTCATCAATGTATCTTATCATGTCTGTAT
ACCGTCGACCTCTAGCTAGAGCTTGGCGTAATCATGGTCATAGCTGTTTCCTGTGTGAAATTGTTATCCG
CTCACAATTCCACACAACATACGAGCCGGAAGCATAAAGTGTAAAGCCTGGGGTGCCTAATGAGTGAGCT
AACTCACATTAATTGCGTTGCGCTCACTGCCCGCTTTCCAGTCGGGAAACCTGTCGTGCCAGCTGCATTA
ATGAATCGGCCAACGCGCGGGGAGAGGCGGTTTGCGTATTGGGCGCTCTTCCGCTTCCTCGCTCACTGAC
TCGCTGCGCTCGGTCGTTCGGCTGCGGCGAGCGGTATCAGCTCACTCAAAGGCGGTAATACGGTTATCCA
CAGAATCAGGGGATAACGCAGGAAAGAACATGTGAGCAAAAGGCCAGCAAAAGGCCAGGAACCGTAAAAA
GGCCGCGTTGCTGGCGTTTTTCCATAGGCTCCGCCCCCCTGACGAGCATCACAAAAATCGACGCTCAAGT
CAGAGGTGGCGAAACCCGACAGGACTATAAAGATACCAGGCGTTTCCCCCTGGAAGCTCCCTCGTGCGCT
CTCCTGTTCCGACCCTGCCGCTTACCGGATACCTGTCCGCCTTTCTCCCTTCGGGAAGCGTGGCGCTTTC
TCATAGCTCACGCTGTAGGTATCTCAGTTCGGTGTAGGTCGTTCGCTCCAAGCTGGGCTGTGTGCACGAA
CCCCCCGTTCAGCCCGACCGCTGCGCCTTATCCGGTAACTATCGTCTTGAGTCCAACCCGGTAAGACACG
ACTTATCGCCACTGGCAGCAGCCACTGGTAACAGGATTAGCAGAGCGAGGTATGTAGGCGGTGCTACAGA
GTTCTTGAAGTGGTGGCCTAACTACGGCTACACTAGAAGAACAGTATTTGGTATCTGCGCTCTGCTGAAG
CCAGTTACCTTCGGAAAAAGAGTTGGTAGCTCTTGATCCGGCAAACAAACCACCGCTGGTAGCGGTGGTT
TTTTTGTTTGCAAGCAGCAGATTACGCGCAGAAAAAAAGGATCTCAAGAAGATCCTTTGATCTTTTCTAC
GGGGTCTGACGCTCAGTGGAACGAAAACTCACGTTAAGGGATTTTGGTCATGAGATTATCAAAAAGGATC
TTCACCTAGATCCTTTTAAATTAAAAATGAAGTTTTAAATCAATCTAAAGTATATATGAGTAAACTTGGT
CTGACAGTTACCAATGCTTAATCAGTGAGGCACCTATCTCAGCGATCTGTCTATTTCGTTCATCCATAGT
TGCCTGACTCCCCGTCGTGTAGATAACTACGATACGGGAGGGCTTACCATCTGGCCCCAGTGCTGCAATG
ATACCGCGAGACCCACGCTCACCGGCTCCAGATTTATCAGCAATAAACCAGCCAGCCGGAAGGGCCGAGC
GCAGAAGTGGTCCTGCAACTTTATCCGCCTCCATCCAGTCTATTAATTGTTGCCGGGAAGCTAGAGTAAG
TAGTTCGCCAGTTAATAGTTTGCGCAACGTTGTTGCCATTGCTACAGGCATCGTGGTGTCACGCTCGTCG
TTTGGTATGGCTTCATTCAGCTCCGGTTCCCAACGATCAAGGCGAGTTACATGATCCCCCATGTTGTGCA
AAAAAGCGGTTAGCTCCTTCGGTCCTCCGATCGTTGTCAGAAGTAAGTTGGCCGCAGTGTTATCACTCAT
GGTTATGGCAGCACTGCATAATTCTCTTACTGTCATGCCATCCGTAAGATGCTTTTCTGTGACTGGTGAG
TACTCAACCAAGTCATTCTGAGAATAGTGTATGCGGCGACCGAGTTGCTCTTGCCCGGCGTCAATACGGG
ATAATACCGCGCCACATAGCAGAACTTTAAAAGTGCTCATCATTGGAAAACGTTCTTCGGGGCGAAAACT
CTCAAGGATCTTACCGCTGTTGAGATCCAGTTCGATGTAACCCACTCGTGCACCCAACTGATCTTCAGCA
TCTTTTACTTTCACCAGCGTTTCTGGGTGAGCAAAAACAGGAAGGCAAAATGCCGCAAAAAAGGGAATAA
GGGCGACACGGAAATGTTGAATACTCATACTCTTCCTTTTTCAATATTATTGAAGCATTTATCAGGGTTA
TTGTCTCATGAGCGGATACATATTTGAATGTATTTAGAAAAATAAACAAATAGGGGTTCCGCGCACATTT
CCCCGAAAAGTGCCACCTGACGTCGACGGATCGGGAGATCTCCCGATCCCCTATGGTGCACTCTCAGTAC
AATCTGCTCTGATGCCGCATAGTTAAGCCAGTATCTGCTCCCTGCTTGTGTGTTGGAGGTCGCTGAGTAG
TGCGCGAGCAAAATTTAAGCTACAACAAGGCAAGGCTTGACCGACAATTGCATGAAGAATCTGCTTAGGG
TTAGGCGTTTTGCGCTGCTTCGCGATGTACGGGCCAGATATACGCGTT
